>Addgene plasmid #143609 | TFORF2758 | addgene full sequence | sequence record 400460 | Addgene NGS Result
TTAATGTAGTCTTATGCAATACTCTTGTAGTCTTGCAACATGGTAACGATGAGTTAGCAACATGCCTTAC
AAGGAGAGAAAAAGCACCGTGCATGCCGATTGGTGGAAGTAAGGTGGTACGATCGTGCCTTATTAGGAAG
GCAACAGACGGGTCTGACATGGATTGGACGAACCACTGAATTGCCGCATTGCAGAGATATTGTATTTAAG
TGCCTAGCTCGATACATAAACGGGTCTCTCTGGTTAGACCAGATCTGAGCCTGGGAGCTCTCTGGCTAAC
TAGGGAACCCACTGCTTAAGCCTCAATAAAGCTTGCCTTGAGTGCTTCAAGTAGTGTGTGCCCGTCTGTT
GTGTGACTCTGGTAACTAGAGATCCCTCAGACCCTTTTAGTCAGTGTGGAAAATCTCTAGCAGTGGCGCC
CGAACAGGGACTTGAAAGCGAAAGGGAAACCAGAGGAGCTCTCTCGACGCAGGACTCGGCTTGCTGAAGC
GCGCACGGCAAGAGGCGAGGGGCGGCGACTGGTGAGTACGCCAAAAATTTTGACTAGCGGAGGCTAGAAG
GAGAGAGATGGGTGCGAGAGCGTCAGTATTAAGCGGGGGAGAATTAGATCGCGATGGGAAAAAATTCGGT
TAAGGCCAGGGGGAAAGAAAAAATATAAATTAAAACATATAGTATGGGCAAGCAGGGAGCTAGAACGATT
CGCAGTTAATCCTGGCCTGTTAGAAACATCAGAAGGCTGTAGACAAATACTGGGACAGCTACAACCATCC
CTTCAGACAGGATCAGAAGAACTTAGATCATTATATAATACAGTAGCAACCCTCTATTGTGTGCATCAAA
GGATAGAGATAAAAGACACCAAGGAAGCTTTAGACAAGATAGAGGAAGAGCAAAACAAAAGTAAGACCAC
CGCACAGCAAGCGGCCGCTGATCTTCAGACCTGGAGGAGGAGATATGAGGGACAATTGGAGAAGTGAATT
ATATAAATATAAAGTAGTAAAAATTGAACCATTAGGAGTAGCACCCACCAAGGCAAAGAGAAGAGTGGTG
CAGAGAGAAAAAAGAGCAGTGGGAATAGGAGCTTTGTTCCTTGGGTTCTTGGGAGCAGCAGGAAGCACTA
TGGGCGCAGCGTCAATGACGCTGACGGTACAGGCCAGACAATTATTGTCTGGTATAGTGCAGCAGCAGAA
CAATTTGCTGAGGGCTATTGAGGCGCAACAGCATCTGTTGCAACTCACAGTCTGGGGCATCAAGCAGCTC
CAGGCAAGAATCCTGGCTGTGGAAAGATACCTAAAGGATCAACAGCTCCTGGGGATTTGGGGTTGCTCTG
GAAAACTCATTTGCACCACTGCTGTGCCTTGGAATGCTAGTTGGAGTAATAAATCTCTGGAACAGATTTG
GAATCACACGACCTGGATGGAGTGGGACAGAGAAATTAACAATTACACAAGCTTAATACACTCCTTAATT
GAAGAATCGCAAAACCAGCAAGAAAAGAATGAACAAGAATTATTGGAATTAGATAAATGGGCAAGTTTGT
GGAATTGGTTTAACATAACAAATTGGCTGTGGTATATAAAATTATTCATAATGATAGTAGGAGGCTTGGT
AGGTTTAAGAATAGTTTTTGCTGTACTTTCTATAGTGAATAGAGTTAGGCAGGGATATTCACCATTATCG
TTTCAGACCCACCTCCCAACCCCGAGGGGACCCATGCATTGCATCTCAATTAGTCAGCAACCAGGTGTGG
AAAGTCCCCAGGCTCCCCAGCAGGCAGAAGTATGCAAAGCATGCGTCTCAATTAGTCAGCAACCATAGTC
CCGCCCCTAACTCCGCCCATCCCGCCCCTAACTCCGCCCAGTTCCGCCCATTCTCCGCCCCATGGCTGAC
TAATTTTTTTTATTTATGCAGAGGCCGAGGCCGCCTCGGCCTCTGAGCTATTCCAGAAGTAGTGAGGAGG
CTTTTTTGGAGGCCTAGGCTTTTGCAAAAAGCTTTCTAGAGGTACCACCGGAGCTTACCATGACCGAGTA
CAAGCCCACGGTGCGCCTCGCCACCCGCGACGACGTCCCCAGGGCCGTACGCACCCTCGCCGCCGCGTTC
GCCGACTACCCCGCCACGCGCCACACCGTCGATCCGGACCGCCACATCGAGCGGGTCACCGAGCTGCAAG
AACTCTTCCTCACGCGCGTCGGGCTCGACATCGGCAAGGTGTGGGTCGCGGACGACGGCGCCGCCGTGGC
GGTCTGGACCACGCCGGAGAGCGTCGAAGCGGGGGCGGTGTTCGCCGAGATCGGCCCGCGCATGGCCGAG
TTGAGCGGTTCCCGGCTGGCCGCGCAGCAACAGATGGAAGGCCTCCTGGCGCCGCACCGGCCCAAGGAGC
CCGCGTGGTTCCTGGCCACCGTCGGCGTCTCGCCCGACCACCAGGGCAAGGGTCTGGGCAGCGCCGTCGT
GCTCCCCGGAGTGGAGGCGGCCGAGCGCGCCGGGGTGCCCGCCTTCCTGGAGACCTCCGCGCCCCGCAAC
CTCCCCTTCTACGAGCGGCTCGGCTTCACCGTCACCGCCGACGTCGAGGTGCCCGAAGGACCGCGCACCT
GGTGCATGACCCGCAAGCCCGGTGCCAGTTAACGAATTCTAGATCTTGAGACAAATGGCAGTATTCATCC
ACAATTTTAAAAGAAAAGGGGGGATTGGGGGGTACAGTGCAGGGGAAAGAATAGTAGACATAATAGCAAC
AGACATACAAACTAAAGAATTACAAAAACAAATTACAAAAATTCAAAATTTTCGGGTTTATTACAGGGAC
AGCAGAGATCCACTTTGGCGCCGGCTCGAGGCCTGCAGGTGCAAAGATGGATAAAGTTTTAAACAGAGAG
GAATCTTTGCAGCTAATGGACCTTCTAGGTCTTGAAAGGAGTGGGAATTGGCTCCGGTGCCCGTCAGTGG
GCAGAGCGCACATCGCCCACAGTCCCCGAGAAGTTGGGGGGAGGGGTCGGCAATTGAACCGGTGCCTAGA
GAAGGTGGCGCGGGGTAAACTGGGAAAGTGATGTCGTGTACTGGCTCCGCCTTTTTCCCGAGGGTGGGGG
AGAACCGTATATAAGTGCAGTAGTCGCCGTGAACGTTCTTTTTCGCAACGGGTTTGCCGCCAGAACACAG
GTAAGTGCCGTGTGTGGTTCCCGCGGGCCTGGCCTCTTTACGGGTTATGGCCCTTGCGTGCCTTGAATTA
CTTCCACCTGGCTGCAGTACGTGATTCTTGATCCCGAGCTTCGGGTTGGAAGTGGGTGGGAGAGTTCGAG
GCCTTGCGCTTAAGGAGCCCCTTCGCCTCGTGCTTGAGTTGAGGCCTGGCCTGGGCGCTGGGGCCGCCGC
GTGCGAATCTGGTGGCACCTTCGCGCCTGTCTCGCTGCTTTCGATAAGTCTCTAGCCATTTAAAATTTTT
GATGACCTGCTGCGACGCTTTTTTTCTGGCAAGATAGTCTTGTAAATGCGGGCCAAGATCTGCACACTGG
TATTTCGGTTTTTGGGGCCGCGGGCGGCGACGGGGCCCGTGCGTCCCAGCGCACATGTTCGGCGAGGCGG
GGCCTGCGAGCGCGGCCACCGAGAATCGGACGGGGGTAGTCTCAAGCTGGCCGGCCTGCTCTGGTGCCTG
GCCTCGCGCCGCCGTGTATCGCCCCGCCCTGGGCGGCAAGGCTGGCCCGGTCGGCACCAGTTGCGTGAGC
GGAAAGATGGCCGCTTCCCGGCCCTGCTGCAGGGAGCTCAAAATGGAGGACGCGGCGCTCGGGAGAGCGG
GCGGGTGAGTCACCCACACAAAGGAAAAGGGCCTTTCCGTCCTCAGCCGTCGCTTCATGTGACTCCACGG
AGTACCGGGCGCCGTCCAGGCACCTCGATTAGTTCTCGAGCTTTTGGAGTACGTCGTCTTTAGGTTGGGG
GGAGGGGTTTTATGCGATGGAGTTTCCCCACACTGAGTGGGTGGAGACTGAAGTTAGGCCAGCTTGGCAC
TTGATGTAATTCTCCTTGGAATTTGCCCTTTTTGAGTTTGGATCTTGGTTCATTCTCAAGCCTCAGACAG
TGGTTCAAAGTTTTTTTCTTCCATTTCAGGTGTCGTGAGGCTAGCACCGCCACCATGGCCTCAGTGGCTT
TAGAGGATGTGGCTGTGAACTTCACCCGAGAAGAGTGGGCTTTGCTGGGTCCTTGTCAGAAGAATCTCTA
CAAAGATGTGATGCAGGAAACCATCAGGAACCTGGATTGTGTAGTAATGAAATGGAAAGACCAGAACATT
GAAGATCAATATAGATATCCCAGGAAAAATCTAAGATGTCGTATGTTAGAGAGATTTGTTGAAAGTAAAG
ATGGAACTCAATGTGGAGAAACATCTAGCCAGATTCAAGATAGTATTGTGACCAAGAACACTCTTCCTGG
AGTAGGTCCTTGTGAAAGCAGTATGAGAGGAGAAAAAGTCATGGGTCATTCATCCCTTAATTGTTACATC
AGAGTTGGTGCTGGGCACAAACCACATGAGTATCATGAATGTGGAGAGAAGCCAGATACGCATAAACAAC
GTGGGAAAGCCTTCAGTTACCACAACTCATTTCAAACACATGAGAGGCTTCACACTGGAAAGAAACCATA
TGATTGTAAAGAATGTGGGAAGTCCTTCAGTTCTTTGGGAAACCTTCAAAGACACATGGCAGTGCAGCGT
GGAGATGGACCTTATAAATGTAAGTTGTGTGGGAAAGCGTTTTTTTGGCCCAGTTTATTACATATGCATG
AAAGAACGCACACTGGAGAGAAACCATATGAATGTAAGCAGTGTTCTAAAGCCTTTTCTTTTTACAGTTC
CTATCTAAGACATGAAAGAACACATACTGGGGAGAAACCGTATGAATGTAAACAGTGTTCTAAAGCCTTT
CCTTTTTACAGTTCCTATCTAAGACATGAAAGAACACATACTGGGGAGAAACCATATAAATGTAAGCAGT
GTTCTAAAGCCTTCCCTGATTCCAGTTCTTGTCTAATACATGAAAGAACTCACACTGGAGAGAAACCCTA
TACATGTAAACAATGTGGGAAAGCCTTCAGTGTTTCCGGTTCCCTTCAAAGACATGAAACCACTCACAGT
GCAGAGAAACCCTATGCATGTCAGCAATGTGGGAAAGCGTTTCATCATCTGGGAAGCTTTCAAAGACACA
TGATAAGGCACACTGGAAATGGACCTCATAAATGTAAGATATGTGGGAAAGGCTTTGATTGTCCTAGTTC
ACTGCAAAGTCATGAAAGAACTCACACTGGAGAGAAACCCTATGAATGCAAGCAGTGTGGGAAAGCATTA
TCTCATCGCTCAAGCTTTCGAAGTCATATGATAATGCACACTGGAGATGGACCTCATAAATGCAAGGTAT
GTGGGAAAGCCTTTGTTTATCCCAGTGTATTTCAAAGACATGAAAGGACTCACACTGCAGAGAAACCCTA
TAAATGTAAACAATGTGGCAAAGCCTACCGTATTTCCAGTTCCCTTCGAAGGCATGAAACAACTCATACT
GGAGAGAAACCCTATAAATGCAAACTTGGGAAAGCCTGTATTGATTTCTGTTCCTTTCAAAATCACAAAA
CAACTCACACTGGAGAGAAGCCATATGAGTGTAAGGAATGTGGGAAAGCATTCAGTCGTTTCAGATACCT
TTCTCGACATAAAAGGACTCACACAGGAGAGAAACCTTATGAGTGTAAAACATGTAGGAAAGCCTTCGGT
CATTATGATAACTTAAAGGTACATGAAAGAATTCACTCTGGAGAGAAGCCGTATGAATGTAAGGAATGTG
GGAAAGCATTCTCTTGGCTCACTTGCTTTCTACGACATGAAAGAATTCACATGAGAGAGAAATCCTATGA
ATGTCCACAATGTGGTAAAGCCTTCACTCATTCCCGTTTTCTTCAAGGACATGAAAAAACTCATACTGGA
GAGAACCCGTATGAATGTAAGGAATGTGGGAAAGCATTTGCTTCTCTCAGTTCCTTGCATAGACATAAAA
AGACTCACTGGAAAAAAACTCACACTGGAGAGAACCCATATGAATGTAAGGAATGTGGGAAAGCATTTGC
TTCTCTCAGTTCCTTGCATAGACATAAAAAGACTCACTAGTAATGAACTAGTCCGTAACTTGAAAGTATT
TCGATTTCTTGGCTTTATATATCTTGTGGAAAGGACGACACCACTATTTAGCCTGGGACCACACGCGTTA
AGTCGACAATCAACCTCTGGATTACAAAATTTGTGAAAGATTGACTGGTATTCTTAACTATGTTGCTCCT
TTTACGCTATGTGGATACGCTGCTTTAATGCCTTTGTATCATGCTATTGCTTCCCGTATGGCTTTCATTT
TCTCCTCCTTGTATAAATCCTGGTTGCTGTCTCTTTATGAGGAGTTGTGGCCCGTTGTCAGGCAACGTGG
CGTGGTGTGCACTGTGTTTGCTGACGCAACCCCCACTGGTTGGGGCATTGCCACCACCTGTCAGCTCCTT
TCCGGGACTTTCGCTTTCCCCCTCCCTATTGCCACGGCGGAACTCATCGCCGCCTGCCTTGCCCGCTGCT
GGACAGGGGCTCGGCTGTTGGGCACTGACAATTCCGTGGTGTTGTCGGGGAAATCATCGTCCTTTCCTTG
GCTGCTCGCCTGTGTTGCCACCTGGATTCTGCGCGGGACGTCCTTCTGCTACGTCCCTTCGGCCCTCAAT
CCAGCGGACCTTCCTTCCCGCGGCCTGCTGCCGGCTCTGCGGCCTCTTCCGCGTCTTCGCCTTCGCCCTC
AGACGAGTCGGATCTCCCTTTGGGCCGCCTCCCCGCGTCGACTTTAAGACCAATGACTTACAAGGCAGCT
GTAGATCTTAGCCACTTTTTAAAAGAAAAGGGGGGACTGGAAGGGCTAATTCACTCCCAACGAAGACAAG
ATCTGCTTTTTGCTTGTACTGGGTCTCTCTGGTTAGACCAGATCTGAGCCTGGGAGCTCTCTGGCTAACT
AGGGAACCCACTGCTTAAGCCTCAATAAAGCTTGCCTTGAGTGCTTCAAGTAGTGTGTGCCCGTCTGTTG
TGTGACTCTGGTAACTAGAGATCCCTCAGACCCTTTTAGTCAGTGTGGAAAATCTCTAGCAGTACGTATA
GTAGTTCATGTCATCTTATTATTCAGTATTTATAACTTGCAAAGAAATGAATATCAGAGAGTGAGAGGAA
CTTGTTTATTGCAGCTTATAATGGTTACAAATAAAGCAATAGCATCACAAATTTCACAAATAAAGCATTT
TTTTCACTGCATTCTAGTTGTGGTTTGTCCAAACTCATCAATGTATCTTATCATGTCTGGCTCTAGCTAT
CCCGCCCCTAACTCCGCCCATCCCGCCCCTAACTCCGCCCAGTTCCGCCCATTCTCCGCCCCATGGCTGA
CTAATTTTTTTTATTTATGCAGAGGCCGAGGCCGCCTCGGCCTCTGAGCTATTCCAGAAGTAGTGAGGAG
GCTTTTTTGGAGGCCTAGGGACGTACCCAATTCGCCCTATAGTGAGTCGTATTACGCGCGCTCACTGGCC
GTCGTTTTACAACGTCGTGACTGGGAAAACCCTGGCGTTACCCAACTTAATCGCCTTGCAGCACATCCCC
CTTTCGCCAGCTGGCGTAATAGCGAAGAGGCCCGCACCGATCGCCCTTCCCAACAGTTGCGCAGCCTGAA
TGGCGAATGGG
[124 nt withheld, positions 7712-7835]
C
[91 nt withheld, positions 7837-7927]
A
[49 nt withheld, positions 7929-7977]
CCTTTGACGTTGGAGTCCACGTTCTTT
[37 nt withheld, positions 8005-8041]
ACCCTATCTCGGTCTATTCTTTTGATTTATAAGGGATTTTGCCGATTTCGGCCTATTGGTTAAAAAATGA
GCTGATTTAACAAAAATTTAACGCGAATTTTAACAAAATATTAACGCTTACAATTTAGGTGGCACTTTTC
GGGGAAATGTGCGCGGAACCCCTATTTGTTTATTTTTCTAAATACATTCAAATATGTATCCGCTCATGAG
ACAATAACCCTGATAAATGCTTCAATAATATTGAAAAAGGAAGAGTATGAGTATTCAACATTTCCGTGTC
GCCCTTATTCCCTTTTTTGCGGCATTTTGCCTTCCTGTTTTTGCTCACCCAGAAACGCTGGTGAAAGTAA
AAGATGCTGAAGATCAGTTGGGTGCACGAGTGGGTTACATCGAACTGGATCTCAACAGCGGTAAGATCCT
TGAGAGTTTTCGCCCCGAAGAACGTTTTCCAATGATGAGCACTTTTAAAGTTCTGCTATGTGGCGCGGTA
TTATCCCGTATTGACGCCGGGCAAGAGCAACTCGGTCGCCGCATACACTATTCTCAGAATGACTTGGTTG
AGTACTCACCAGTCACAGAAAAGCATCTTACGGATGGCATGACAGTAAGAGAATTATGCAGTGCTGCCAT
AACCATGAGTGATAACACTGCGGCCAACTTACTTCTGACAACGATCGGAGGACCGAAGGAGCTAACCGCT
TTTTTGCACAACATGGGGGATCATGTAACTCGCCTTGATCGTTGGGAACCGGAGCTGAATGAAGCCATAC
CAAACGACGAGCGTGACACCACGATGCCTGTAGCAATGGCAACAACGTTGCGCAAACTATTAACTGGCGA
ACTACTTACTCTAGCTTCCCGGCAACAATTAATAGACTGGATGGAGGCGGATAAAGTTGCAGGACCACTT
CTGCGCTCGGCCCTTCCGGCTGGCTGGTTTATTGCTGATAAATCTGGAGCCGGTGAGCGTGGGTCTCGCG
GTATCATTGCAGCACTGGGGCCAGATGGTAAGCCCTCCCGTATCGTAGTTATCTACACGACGGGGAGTCA
GGCAACTATGGATGAACGAAATAGACAGATCGCTGAGATAGGTGCCTCACTGATTAAGCATTGGTAACTG
TCAGACCAAGTTTACTCATATATACTTTAGATTGATTTAAAACTTCATTTTTAATTTAAAAGGATCTAGG
TGAAGATCCTTTTTGATAATCTCATGACCAAAATCCCTTAACGTGAGTTTTCGTTCCACTGAGCGTCAGA
CCCCGTAGAAAAGATCAAAGGATCTTCTTGAGATCCTTTTTTTCTGCGCGTAATCTGCTGCTTGCAAACA
AAAAAACCACCGCTACCAGCGGTGGTTTGTTTGCCGGATCAAGAGCTACCAACTCTTTTTCCGAAGGTAA
CTGGCTTCAGCAGAGCGCAGATACCAAATACTGTTCTTCTAGTGTAGCCGTAGTTAGGCCACCACTTCAA
GAACTCTGTAGCACCGCCTACATACCTCGCTCTGCTAATCCTGTTACCAGTGGCTGCTGCCAGTGGCGAT
AAGTCGTGTCTTACCGGGTTGGACTCAAGACGATAGTTACCGGATAAGGCGCAGCGGTCGGGCTGAACGG
GGGGTTCGTGCACACAGCCCAGCTTGGAGCGAACGACCTACACCGAACTGAGATACCTACAGCGTGAGCT
ATGAGAAAGCGCCACGCTTCCCGAAGGGAGAAAGGCGGACAGGTATCCGGTAAGCGGCAGGGTCGGAACA
GGAGAGCGCACGAGGGAGCTTCCAGGGGGAAACGCCTGGTATCTTTATAGTCCTGTCGGGTTTCGCCACC
TCTGACTTGAGCGTCGATTTTTGTGATGCTCGTCAGGGGGGCGGAGCCTATGGAAAAACGCCAGCAACGC
GGCCTTTTTACGGTTCCTGGCCTTTTGCTGGCCTTTTGCTCACATGTTCTTTCCTGCGTTATCCCCTGAT
TCTGTGGATAACCGTATTACCGCCTTTGAGTGAGCTGATACCGCTCGCCGCAGCCGAACGACCGAGCGCA
GCGAGTCAGTGAGCGAGGAAGCGGAAGAGCGCCCAATACGCAAACCGCCTCTCCCCGCGCGTTGGCCGAT
TCATTAATGCAGCTGGCACGACAGGTTTCCCGACTGGAAAGCGGGCAGTGAGCGCAACGCAATTAATGTG
AGTTAGCTCACTCATTAGGCACCCCAGGCTTTACACTTTATGCTTCCGGCTCGTATGTTGTGTGGAATTG
TGAGCGGATAACAATTTCACACAGGAAACAGCTATGACCATGATTACGCCAAGCGCGCAATTAACCCTCA
CTAAAGGGAACAAAAGCTGGAGCTGCAAGC
Features (pLannotate 1.2.2; 32 found; start..end, strand, type, name):
      5..231     +  promoter       RSV promoter: Rous sarcoma virus enhancer/promoter
    232..412     +  LTR            5' LTR (truncated): truncated 5' long terminal repeat (LTR) from HIV-1
    459..584     +  misc_feature   HIV-1 Ψ: packaging signal of human immunodeficiency virus type 1
    568..931     +  CDS            HIV-1 gag (fragment): gag protein from human immunodeficiency virus 1; gag
   1077..1310    +  misc_feature   RRE: The Rev response element (RRE) of HIV-1 allows for Rev-dependent mRNA export from the nucleus to the cytoplasm.
   1687..1713    +  CDS            Rev (fragment): human immunodeficiency virus 1 (HIV-1) Rev protein; rev; enhances nuclear export of unspliced and incompletely spliced viral mRNAs
   1720..1743    +  promoter       SV40 promoter (fragment): SV40 early promoter
   1744..1815    +  promoter       SV40 promoter (fragment): SV40 enhancer and early promoter
   1839..1974    +  rep_origin     SV40 ori: SV40 origin of replication
   2020..2616    +  CDS            PuroR (fragment): puromycin N-acetyltransferase; pac from Streptomyces; confers resistance to puromycin
   2665..2782    +  misc_feature   cPPT/CTS: central polypurine tract and central termination sequence of HIV-1
   2847..2913    +  CDS            small t antigen (fragment): SV40 (simian virus 40) small t antigen
   2920..4098    +  promoter       EF-1α promoter: strong constitutive promoter for human elongation factor EF-1α
   4115..4606    +  CDS            ZNF563 (fragment): ZN563_HUMAN - Experimental evidence at protein level: Swiss-Prot protein existence level 1. May be involved in transcriptional regulation. From Homo sapiens (Human).
   5555..5677    +  CDS            ZNF443 (fragment): ZN443_HUMAN - Experimental evidence at transcript level: Swiss-Prot protein existence level 2. May be involved in transcriptional regulation. From Homo sapiens (Human).
   6143..6196    +  promoter       U6 promoter (fragment): RNA polymerase III promoter for human U6 snRNA
   6238..6826    +  misc_feature   WPRE: woodchuck hepatitis virus posttranscriptional regulatory element
   6877..6896    +  misc_feature   cPPT/CTS (fragment): central polypurine tract and central termination sequence of HIV-1
   6898..7131    +  LTR            3' LTR (ΔU3): self-inactivating 3' long terminal repeat (LTR) from HIV-1
   7209..7330    +  polyA_signal   SV40 poly(A) signal: SV40 polyadenylation signal
   7370..7505    +  rep_origin     SV40 ori: SV40 origin of replication
   7526..7544    -  promoter       T7 promoter: promoter for bacteriophage T7 RNA polymerase
   7552..7707    +  CDS            lacZα (fragment): LacZα fragment of β-galactosidase; lacZ fragment
   7712..8140    +  rep_origin     f1 ori (sequence partly withheld): f1 bacteriophage origin of replication; arrow indicates direction of (+) strand synthesis
   8193..8297    +  promoter       AmpR promoter: bla
   8298..9158    +  CDS            AmpR: β-lactamase; bla; confers resistance to ampicillin, carbenicillin, and related antibiotics
   9329..9917    +  rep_origin     ori: high-copy-number ColE1/pMB1/pBR322/pUC origin of replication
  10100..10192   +  CDS            lacI (fragment): lac repressor; lacI; The lac repressor binds to the lac operator to inhibit transcription in E. coli. This inhibition can be relieved by adding lactose or isopropyl-β-D-thiogalactopyranoside (IPTG).
  10205..10226   +  protein_bind   CAP binding site: CAP binding activates transcription in the presence of cAMP. E. coli catabolite activator protein
  10241..10271   +  promoter       lac promoter: promoter for the E. coli lac operon
  10279..10295   +  protein_bind   lac operator: The lac repressor binds to the lac operator to inhibit transcription in E. coli. This inhibition can be relieved by adding lactose or isopropyl-β-D-thiogalactopyranoside (IPTG). lac repressor encoded by lacI
  10340..10358   +  promoter       T3 promoter: promoter for bacteriophage T3 RNA polymerase
