[The description below was written by a language model from this plasmid's Addgene catalogue record and pLannotate feature annotations shown in this document.]
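Description:
TFORF2758 is a third-generation-style, self-inactivating lentiviral expression plasmid built on the pLX_TRC317 backbone and carrying the human zinc-finger transcription factor ZNF443 (also known as ZK1) as a synthesized open reading frame. It belongs to a barcoded transcription factor ORF collection in which each clone carries a unique 24-bp barcode, so that the factor delivered to a cell can be identified by sequencing in pooled overexpression screens. In bacteria the plasmid is maintained through a high-copy ColE1/pUC-type origin and an ampicillin resistance gene. An f1 origin and remnants of a lac/lacZα cloning region with T7 and T3 promoters are also present. The depositor notes a risk of plasmid recombination.

The viral cassette begins with an RSV promoter fused to a truncated HIV-1 5' LTR, which drives production of the packageable genomic RNA. This is followed by the Ψ packaging signal, a gag fragment and the Rev response element. An SV40 early promoter/origin region expresses puromycin N-acetyltransferase for selection of transduced mammalian cells. Downstream, a cPPT/CTS element precedes the EF-1α promoter, which constitutively drives the ZNF443 ORF. The automated annotation labels only parts of this region, one segment as ZNF443 and another as the related protein ZNF563, most likely reflecting homology among KRAB zinc-finger genes rather than a second insert. The barcode itself is not annotated in the feature table. A WPRE enhances transcript expression ahead of the ΔU3 3' LTR, which inactivates LTR promoter activity after integration, and an SV40 polyadenylation signal lies beyond the LTR. The total length of about 10.4 kb agrees with the stated backbone and insert sizes.
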