Addgene plasmid #143609: TFORF2758
Purpose: Lentiviral vector for overexpressing transcription factor ORFs with unique 24-bp barcodes. Barcodes facilitate identification of transcription factors in pooled screens.
Depositing lab: Feng Zhang. Depositing organization: Broad Institute. Publication: A transcription factor atlas of directed differentiation. Joung J, Ma S, Tay T, Geiger-Schuller KR, Kirchgatterer PC, Verdine VK, Guo B, Arias-Garcia MA, Allen WE, Singh A, Kuksenko O, Abudayyeh OO, Gootenberg JS, Fu Z, Macrae RK, Buenrostro JD, Regev A, Zhang F. Cell. 2023 Jan 5;186(1):209-229.e26. doi: 10.1016/j.cell.2022.11.026. PubMed 36608654.
Backbone
  Vector backbone: pLX_TRC317
  Backbone manufacturer: Broad Institute Genetic Perturbation Platform
  Backbone size w/o insert (bp): 8264
  Vector type: Mammalian Expression, Lentiviral
  Selectable markers: Puromycin
Growth in bacteria
  Bacterial resistance: Ampicillin, 100 μg/mL
  Growth temperature: 37°C
  Growth strain: NEB Stable
  Copy number: High Copy
Gene/Insert
  Gene/Insert name: ZNF443
  Species: H. sapiens (human)
  Insert size (bp): 2117
  Entrez Gene: ZNF443 (a.k.a. ZK1)
  Promoter: EF1a
  Cloning method: Unknown
  Sequencing primers: 5′ GGGTGGAGACTGAAGTTAGGCCAG; 3′ CACATAGCGTAAAAGGAGCAACATAG
Terms and licenses: Academic/Nonprofit Terms; Industry Terms: Not Available to Industry
Depositor comments: NM_005815,ENST00000301547 . The transcription factor ORF portion of this plasmid was synthesized by Genewiz. Please test multiple small colonies in case of plasmid recombination. To make this collection available in a timely manner, a portion of this collection was not fully sequenced by Addgene. If an Addgene verified full plasmid sequence is not available, please contact us prior to placing an order to request the full sequence.
How to cite: TFORF2758 was a gift from Feng Zhang (Addgene plasmid # 143609 ; http://n2t.net/addgene:143609 ; RRID:Addgene_143609)
