>Addgene plasmid #143609 | TFORF2758 | depositor partial sequence | sequence record 282957 | Insert
ACCGCCACCATGGCCTCAGTGGCTTTAGAGGATGTGGCTGTGAACTTCACCCGAGAAGAGTGGGCTTTGC
TGGGTCCTTGTCAGAAGAATCTCTACAAAGATGTGATGCAGGAAACCATCAGGAACCTGGATTGTGTAGT
AATGAAATGGAAAGACCAGAACATTGAAGATCAATATAGATATCCCAGGAAAAATCTAAGATGTCGTATG
TTAGAGAGATTTGTTGAAAGTAAAGATGGAACTCAATGTGGAGAAACATCTAGCCAGATTCAAGATAGTA
TTGTGACCAAGAACACTCTTCCTGGAGTAGGTCCTTGTGAAAGCAGTATGAGAGGAGAAAAAGTCATGGG
TCATTCATCCCTTAATTGTTACATCAGAGTTGGTGCTGGGCACAAACCACATGAGTATCATGAATGTGGA
GAGAAGCCAGATACGCATAAACAACGTGGGAAAGCCTTCAGTTACCACAACTCATTTCAAACACATGAGA
GGCTTCACACTGGAAAGAAACCATATGATTGTAAAGAATGTGGGAAGTCCTTCAGTTCTTTGGGAAACCT
TCAAAGACACATGGCAGTGCAGCGTGGAGATGGACCTTATAAATGTAAGTTGTGTGGGAAAGCGTTTTTT
TGGCCCAGTTTATTACATATGCATGAAAGAACGCACACTGGAGAGAAACCATATGAATGTAAGCAGTGTT
CTAAAGCCTTTTCTTTTTACAGTTCCTATCTAAGACATGAAAGAACACATACTGGGGAGAAACCGTATGA
ATGTAAACAGTGTTCTAAAGCCTTTCCTTTTTACAGTTCCTATCTAAGACATGAAAGAACACATACTGGG
GAGAAACCATATAAATGTAAGCAGTGTTCTAAAGCCTTCCCTGATTCCAGTTCTTGTCTAATACATGAAA
GAACTCACACTGGAGAGAAACCCTATACATGTAAACAATGTGGGAAAGCCTTCAGTGTTTCCGGTTCCCT
TCAAAGACATGAAACCACTCACAGTGCAGAGAAACCCTATGCATGTCAGCAATGTGGGAAAGCGTTTCAT
CATCTGGGAAGCTTTCAAAGACACATGATAAGGCACACTGGAAATGGACCTCATAAATGTAAGATATGTG
GGAAAGGCTTTGATTGTCCTAGTTCACTGCAAAGTCATGAAAGAACTCACACTGGAGAGAAACCCTATGA
ATGCAAGCAGTGTGGGAAAGCATTATCTCATCGCTCAAGCTTTCGAAGTCATATGATAATGCACACTGGA
GATGGACCTCATAAATGCAAGGTATGTGGGAAAGCCTTTGTTTATCCCAGTGTATTTCAAAGACATGAAA
GGACTCACACTGCAGAGAAACCCTATAAATGTAAACAATGTGGCAAAGCCTACCGTATTTCCAGTTCCCT
TCGAAGGCATGAAACAACTCATACTGGAGAGAAACCCTATAAATGCAAACTTGGGAAAGCCTGTATTGAT
TTCTGTTCCTTTCAAAATCACAAAACAACTCACACTGGAGAGAAGCCATATGAGTGTAAGGAATGTGGGA
AAGCATTCAGTCGTTTCAGATACCTTTCTCGACATAAAAGGACTCACACAGGAGAGAAACCTTATGAGTG
TAAAACATGTAGGAAAGCCTTCGGTCATTATGATAACTTAAAGGTACATGAAAGAATTCACTCTGGAGAG
AAGCCGTATGAATGTAAGGAATGTGGGAAAGCATTCTCTTGGCTCACTTGCTTTCTACGACATGAAAGAA
TTCACATGAGAGAGAAATCCTATGAATGTCCACAATGTGGTAAAGCCTTCACTCATTCCCGTTTTCTTCA
AGGACATGAAAAAACTCATACTGGAGAGAACCCGTATGAATGTAAGGAATGTGGGAAAGCATTTGCTTCT
CTCAGTTCCTTGCATAGACATAAAAAGACTCACTGGAAAAAAACTCACACTGGAGAGAACCCATATGAAT
GTAAGGAATGTGGGAAAGCATTTGCTTCTCTCAGTTCCTTGCATAGACATAAAAAGACTCACTAGTAATG
AACTAGTCCGTAACTTGAAAGTATTTCGATTTCTTGGCTTTATATATCTTGTGGAAAGGACGACACCACT
ATTTAGCCTGGGACCAC
