>Addgene plasmid #143609 | TFORF2758 | depositor partial sequence | sequence record 282958 | Barcode
CACCACTATTTAGCCTGGGACCAC
